Addgene plasmid #134771: pTF101.2
Purpose: (Empty Backbone) A binary plasmid containing nopaline synthase promoter and TEV enhancer to drive bialophos resistance gene (bar) for plant transformation.
Depositing lab: Kan Wang. Depositing organization: Iowa State University. Publication: Comparison of transformation frequency using the bar gene regulated by the CaMV 35S or NOS promoter in Agrobacterium-mediated soybean (Glycine max L.) transformation. Testroet A, Lee K, Luth D, Wang K. In Vitro Cell.Dev.Biol.-Plant (2017) 53: 188. 10.1007/s11627-017-9810-0 PubMed 16249869.
Backbone
  Vector backbone: pPZP200
  Backbone size (bp): 6742
  Vector type: Plant Expression
  Selectable markers: Basta
Growth in bacteria
  Bacterial resistance: Spectinomycin, 50 μg/mL
  Growth temperature: 37°C
  Growth strain: DH5alpha
  Copy number: Low Copy
Gene/Insert
  Gene/Insert name: None
Terms and licenses: Academic/Nonprofit Terms; Industry Terms: Not Available to Industry
Depositor comments: Contains the 564bp bialaphos resistance (bar) gene from Streptomyces hygroscopicus
How to cite: pTF101.2 was a gift from Kan Wang (Addgene plasmid # 134771 ; http://n2t.net/addgene:134771 ; RRID:Addgene_134771)
