[The description below was written by a language model from this plasmid's Addgene catalogue record and pLannotate feature annotations shown in this document.]
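Description:
pTF101.2 is an empty binary vector for Agrobacterium-mediated plant transformation, built on the pPZP200 backbone. The two sequence records, a depositor sequence and a repository sequencing result of about 9.0 kb, carry essentially the same annotated features. Outside the T-DNA, the plasmid has two replication systems. A ColE1/pBR322-type origin with the bom mobilisation region supports propagation in E. coli. The pVS1 oriV, together with the RepA replication protein and StaA stability protein, provides stable maintenance in Agrobacterium. Bacterial selection relies on an aadA aminoglycoside adenylyltransferase gene that confers spectinomycin (and streptomycin) resistance. Small adjacent fragments of a gentamicin resistance gene and integron sequence appear to be remnants of that cassette. The plasmid is catalogued as low copy.

The T-DNA is bounded by nopaline-type left and right border repeats. Inside it is a plant selectable marker cassette in which the nopaline synthase (NOS) promoter and a tobacco etch virus 5' leader, acting as a translational enhancer, drive the bar gene from Streptomyces hygroscopicus. The bar gene encodes phosphinothricin acetyltransferase, which inactivates phosphinothricin, so transformed tissue can be selected on bialaphos or glufosinate (Basta). No terminator for this cassette is annotated in the feature tables. Near the right border lies a pUC18/19-type multiple cloning site with lac promoter/operator elements, and a lacZα fragment lies near the left border. The cloning site is where a gene of interest can be inserted, and no insert is present. A short Tn5 transposase-like fragment next to the cloning site is probably a leftover from cloning. The associated publication compared soybean transformation frequency with bar under NOS versus CaMV 35S promoter control, and this plasmid is the NOS-driven version.
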