Features (pLannotate 1.2.2; 22 found; start..end, strand, type, name):
    256..657     +  CDS            Y4CG_SINFN (fragment): Protein inferred from homology: Swiss-Prot protein existence level 3. From Sinorhizobium fredii (strain NBRC 101917 / NGR234).
   1217..1846    +  CDS            pVS1 StaA: stability protein from the Pseudomonas plasmid pVS1 (Heeb et al., 2000)
   2275..3348    +  CDS            pVS1 RepA: replication protein from the Pseudomonas plasmid pVS1 (Heeb et al., 2000)
   3414..3608    +  rep_origin     pVS1 oriV: origin of replication for the Pseudomonas plasmid pVS1 (Heeb et al., 2000)
   3811..3850    +  CDS            rop (fragment): Rop protein, which maintains plasmids at low copy number; rop
   3952..4092    +  misc_feature   bom: basis of mobility region from pBR322
   4278..4866    -  rep_origin     ori: high-copy-number ColE1/pMB1/pBR322/pUC origin of replication
   5112..5899    -  CDS            SmR (fragment): aminoglycoside adenylyltransferase (Murphy, 1985); aadA; confers resistance to spectinomycin and streptomycin
   5910..5966    -  CDS            GmR (fragment): gentamycin acetyltransferase; aacC1; confers resistance to gentamycin
   6052..6189    +  CDS            int (fragment): INT2_ECOLX - Protein inferred from homology: Swiss-Prot protein existence level 3. Putative integrase believed to be involved in the insertion of antibiotic resistance genes into plasmids and transposons. From Escherichia coli.
   6427..6451    +  misc_feature   LB T-DNA repeat: left border repeat from nopaline C58 T-DNA
   6529..6683    -  CDS            lacZα (fragment): LacZα fragment of β-galactosidase; lacZ fragment
   7253..7801    -  CDS            bar: PAT_STRHY - Experimental evidence at protein level: Swiss-Prot protein existence level 1. Inactivates phosphinothricin (PPT) by transfer of an acetyl group from acetyl CoA. Can also acetylate demethylphosphinothricin but not PTT or glutamate. This enzyme is an effector of phosphinothricin tripeptide (PTT or bialaphos) resistance. From Streptomyces hygroscopicus. Introduced by genetic manipulation and expressed in glufosinate-tolerant maize by Dekalb Genetics.
   7876..7912    -  ncRNA          PK1-TEV CVMV: Accession: RF01102 - 5'-leader pseudoknot of TEV/CVMV
   7993..8172    -  promoter       NOS promoter: nopaline synthase promoter
   8252..8575    -  CDS            tnpA (fragment): TN5P_ECOLX - Also known as tnp. Experimental evidence at protein level: Swiss-Prot protein existence level 1. Mediates transposition of transposon Tn5 by a 'cut and paste' mechanism. First, the monomeric transposase binds the 19 bp inverted DNA repeats flanking the transposon. Then, dimerization of the DNA- bound transposase creates a synaptic DNA complex. After nicking of the first DNA strand, excision of the transposon proceeds through a series of intermediates. The transposase then mediates the insertion of the transposon at a new site by strand transfer. The activity of the wild- type tran
   8571..8627    -  misc_feature   MCS: pUC18/19 multiple cloning site
   8660..8676    -  protein_bind   lac operator: The lac repressor binds to the lac operator to inhibit transcription in E. coli. This inhibition can be relieved by adding lactose or isopropyl-β-D-thiogalactopyranoside (IPTG). lac repressor encoded by lacI
   8684..8714    -  promoter       lac promoter: promoter for the E. coli lac operon
   8729..8750    -  protein_bind   CAP binding site: CAP binding activates transcription in the presence of cAMP. E. coli catabolite activator protein
   8763..8851    -  CDS            lacI (fragment): lac repressor; lacI; The lac repressor binds to the lac operator to inhibit transcription in E. coli. This inhibition can be relieved by adding lactose or isopropyl-β-D-thiogalactopyranoside (IPTG).
   8908..8932    +  misc_feature   RB T-DNA repeat: right border repeat from nopaline C58 T-DNA
>Addgene plasmid #134771 | pTF101.2 | depositor full sequence | sequence record 259064 | pTF101.2 sequence 9046 bps
AGTACTTTAAAGTACTTTAAAGTACTTTAAAGTACTTTGATCCAACCCCTCCGCTGCTATAGTGCAGTCG
GCTTCTGACGTTCAGTGCAGCCGTCTTCTGAAAACGACATGTCGCACAAGTCCTAAGTTACGCGACAGGC
TGCCGCCCTGCCCTTTTCCTGGCGTTTTCTTGTCGCGTGTTTTAGTCGCATAAAGTAGAATACTTGCGAC
TAGAACCGGAGACATTACGCCATGAACAAGAGCGCCGCCGCTGGCCTGCTGGGCTATGCCCGCGTCAGCA
CCGACGACCAGGACTTGACCAACCAACGGGCCGAACTGCACGCGGCCGGCTGCACCAAGCTGTTTTCCGA
GAAGATCACCGGCACCAGGCGCGACCGCCCGGAGCTGGCCAGGATGCTTGACCACCTACGCCCTGGCGAC
GTTGTGACAGTGACCAGGCTAGACCGCCTGGCCCGCAGCACCCGCGACCTACTGGACATTGCCGAGCGCA
TCCAGGAGGCCGGCGCGGGCCTGCGTAGCCTGGCAGAGCCGTGGGCCGACACCACCACGCCGGCCGGCCG
CATGGTGTTGACCGTGTTCGCCGGCATTGCCGAGTTCGAGCGTTCCCTAATCATCGACCGCACCCGGAGC
GGGCGCGAGGCCGCCAAGGCCCGAGGCGTGAAGTTTGGCCCCCGCCCTACCCTCACCCCGGCACAGATCG
CGCACGCCCGCGAGCTGATCGACCAGGAAGGCCGCACCGTGAAAGAGGCGGCTGCACTGCTTGGCGTGCA
TCGCTCGACCCTGTACCGCGCACTTGAGCGCAGCGAGGAAGTGACGCCCACCGAGGCCAGGCGGCGCGGT
GCCTTCCGTGAGGACGCATTGACCGAGGCCGACGCCCTGGCGGCCGCCGAGAATGAACGCCAAGAGGAAC
AAGCATGAAACCGCACCAGGACGGCCAGGACGAACCGTTTTTCATTACCGAAGAGATCGAGGCGGAGATG
ATCGCGGCCGGGTACGTGTTCGAGCCGCCCGCGCACGTCTCAACCGTGCGGCTGCATGAAATCCTGGCCG
GTTTGTCTGATGCCAAGCTGGCGGCCTGGCCGGCCAGCTTGGCCGCTGAAGAAACCGAGCGCCGCCGTCT
AAAAAGGTGATGTGTATTTGAGTAAAACAGCTTGCGTCATGCGGTCGCTGCGTATATGATGCGATGAGTA
AATAAACAAATACGCAAGGGGAACGCATGAAGGTTATCGCTGTACTTAACCAGAAAGGCGGGTCAGGCAA
GACGACCATCGCAACCCATCTAGCCCGCGCCCTGCAACTCGCCGGGGCCGATGTTCTGTTAGTCGATTCC
GATCCCCAGGGCAGTGCCCGCGATTGGGCGGCCGTGCGGGAAGATCAACCGCTAACCGTTGTCGGCATCG
ACCGCCCGACGATTGACCGCGACGTGAAGGCCATCGGCCGGCGCGACTTCGTAGTGATCGACGGAGCGCC
CCAGGCGGCGGACTTGGCTGTGTCCGCGATCAAGGCAGCCGACTTCGTGCTGATTCCGGTGCAGCCAAGC
CCTTACGACATATGGGCCACCGCCGACCTGGTGGAGCTGGTTAAGCAGCGCATTGAGGTCACGGATGGAA
GGCTACAAGCGGCCTTTGTCGTGTCGCGGGCGATCAAAGGCACGCGCATCGGCGGTGAGGTTGCCGAGGC
GCTGGCCGGGTACGAGCTGCCCATTCTTGAGTCCCGTATCACGCAGCGCGTGAGCTACCCAGGCACTGCC
GCCGCCGGCACAACCGTTCTTGAATCAGAACCCGAGGGCGACGCTGCCCGCGAGGTCCAGGCGCTGGCCG
CTGAAATTAAATCAAAACTCATTTGAGTTAATGAGGTAAAGAGAAAATGAGCAAAAGCACAAACACGCTA
AGTGCCGGCCGTCCGAGCGCACGCAGCAGCAAGGCTGCAACGTTGGCCAGCCTGGCAGACACGCCAGCCA
TGAAGCGGGTCAACTTTCAGTTGCCGGCGGAGGATCACACCAAGCTGAAGATGTACGCGGTACGCCAAGG
CAAGACCATTACCGAGCTGCTATCTGAATACATCGCGCAGCTACCAGAGTAAATGAGCAAATGAATAAAT
GAGTAGATGAATTTTAGCGGCTAAAGGAGGCGGCATGGAAAATCAAGAACAACCAGGCACCGACGCCGTG
GAATGCCCCATGTGTGGAGGAACGGGCGGTTGGCCAGGCGTAAGCGGCTGGGTTGTCTGCCGGCCCTGCA
ATGGCACTGGAACCCCCAAGCCCGAGGAATCGGCGTGAGCGGTCGCAAACCATCCGGCCCGGTACAAATC
GGCGCGGCGCTGGGTGATGACCTGGTGGAGAAGTTGAAGGCCGCGCAGGCCGCCCAGCGGCAACGCATCG
AGGCAGAAGCACGCCCCGGTGAATCGTGGCAAGCGGCCGCTGATCGAATCCGCAAAGAATCCCGGCAACC
GCCGGCAGCCGGTGCGCCGTCGATTAGGAAGCCGCCCAAGGGCGACGAGCAACCAGATTTTTTCGTTCCG
ATGCTCTATGACGTGGGCACCCGCGATAGTCGCAGCATCATGGACGTGGCCGTTTTCCGTCTGTCGAAGC
GTGACCGACGAGCTGGCGAGGTGATCCGCTACGAGCTTCCAGACGGGCACGTAGAGGTTTCCGCAGGGCC
GGCCGGCATGGCCAGTGTGTGGGATTACGACCTGGTACTGATGGCGGTTTCCCATCTAACCGAATCCATG
AACCGATACCGGGAAGGGAAGGGAGACAAGCCCGGCCGCGTGTTCCGTCCACACGTTGCGGACGTACTCA
AGTTCTGCCGGCGAGCCGATGGCGGAAAGCAGAAAGACGACCTGGTAGAAACCTGCATTCGGTTAAACAC
CACGCACGTTGCCATGCAGCGTACGAAGAAGGCCAAGAACGGCCGCCTGGTGACGGTATCCGAGGGTGAA
GCCTTGATTAGCCGCTACAAGATCGTAAAGAGCGAAACCGGGCGGCCGGAGTACATCGAGATCGAGCTAG
CTGATTGGATGTACCGCGAGATCACAGAAGGCAAGAACCCGGACGTGCTGACGGTTCACCCCGATTACTT
TTTGATCGATCCCGGCATCGGCCGTTTTCTCTACCGCCTGGCACGCCGCGCCGCAGGCAAGGCAGAAGCC
AGATGGTTGTTCAAGACGATCTACGAACGCAGTGGCAGCGCCGGAGAGTTCAAGAAGTTCTGTTTCACCG
TGCGCAAGCTGATCGGGTCAAATGACCTGCCGGAGTACGATTTGAAGGAGGAGGCGGGGCAGGCTGGCCC
GATCCTAGTCATGCGCTACCGCAACCTGATCGAGGGCGAAGCATCCGCCGGTTCCTAATGTACGGAGCAG
ATGCTAGGGCAAATTGCCCTAGCAGGGGAAAAAGGTCGAAAAGGTCTCTTTCCTGTGGATAGCACGTACA
TTGGGAACCCAAAGCCGTACATTGGGAACCGGAACCCGTACATTGGGAACCCAAAGCCGTACATTGGGAA
CCGGTCACACATGTAAGTGACTGATATAAAAGAGAAAAAAGGCGATTTTTCCGCCTAAAACTCTTTAAAA
CTTATTAAAACTCTTAAAACCCGCCTGGCCTGTGCATAACTGTCTGGCCAGCGCACAGCCGAAGAGCTGC
AAAAAGCGCCTACCCTTCGGTCGCTGCGCTCCCTACGCCCCGCCGCTTCGCGTCGGCCTATCGCGGCCGC
TGGCCGCTCAAAAATGGCTGGCCTACGGCCAGGCAATCTACCAGGGCGCGGACAAGCCGCGCCGTCGCCA
CTCGACCGCCGGCGCCCACATCAAGGCACCCTGCCTCGCGCGTTTCGGTGATGACGGTGAAAACCTCTGA
CACATGCAGCTCCCGGAGACGGTCACAGCTTGTCTGTAAGCGGATGCCGGGAGCAGACAAGCCCGTCAGG
GCGCGTCAGCGGGTGTTGGCGGGTGTCGGGGCGCAGCCATGACCCAGTCACGTAGCGATAGCGGAGTGTA
TACTGGCTTAACTATGCGGCATCAGAGCAGATTGTACTGAGAGTGCACCATATGCGGTGTGAAATACCGC
ACAGATGCGTAAGGAGAAAATACCGCATCAGGCGCTCTTCCGCTTCCTCGCTCACTGACTCGCTGCGCTC
GGTCGTTCGGCTGCGGCGAGCGGTATCAGCTCACTCAAAGGCGGTAATACGGTTATCCACAGAATCAGGG
GATAACGCAGGAAAGAACATGTGAGCAAAAGGCCAGCAAAAGGCCAGGAACCGTAAAAAGGCCGCGTTGC
TGGCGTTTTTCCATAGGCTCCGCCCCCCTGACGAGCATCACAAAAATCGACGCTCAAGTCAGAGGTGGCG
AAACCCGACAGGACTATAAAGATACCAGGCGTTTCCCCCTGGAAGCTCCCTCGTGCGCTCTCCTGTTCCG
ACCCTGCCGCTTACCGGATACCTGTCCGCCTTTCTCCCTTCGGGAAGCGTGGCGCTTTCTCATAGCTCAC
GCTGTAGGTATCTCAGTTCGGTGTAGGTCGTTCGCTCCAAGCTGGGCTGTGTGCACGAACCCCCCGTTCA
GCCCGACCGCTGCGCCTTATCCGGTAACTATCGTCTTGAGTCCAACCCGGTAAGACACGACTTATCGCCA
CTGGCAGCAGCCACTGGTAACAGGATTAGCAGAGCGAGGTATGTAGGCGGTGCTACAGAGTTCTTGAAGT
GGTGGCCTAACTACGGCTACACTAGAAGGACAGTATTTGGTATCTGCGCTCTGCTGAAGCCAGTTACCTT
CGGAAAAAGAGTTGGTAGCTCTTGATCCGGCAAACAAACCACCGCTGGTAGCGGTGGTTTTTTTGTTTGC
AAGCAGCAGATTACGCGCAGAAAAAAAGGATCTCAAGAAGATCCTTTGATCTTTTCTACGGGGTCTGACG
CTCAGTGGAACGAAAACTCACGTTAAGGGATTTTGGTCATGCATGATATATCTCCCAATTTGTGTAGGGC
TTATTATGCACGCTTAAAAATAATAAAAGCAGACTTGACCTGATAGTTTGGCTGTGAGCAATTATGTGCT
TAGTGCATCTAACGCTTGAGTTAAGCCGCGCCGCGAAGCGGCGTCGGCTTGAACGAATTTCTAGCTAGAC
ATTATTTGCCGACTACCTTGGTGATCTCGCCTTTCACGTAGTGGACAAATTCTTCCAACTGATCTGCGCG
CGAGGCCAAGCGATCTTCTTCTTGTCCAAGATAAGCCTGTCTAGCTTCAAGTATGACGGGCTGATACTGG
GCCGGCAGGCGCTCCATTGCCCAGTCGGCAGCGACATCCTTCGGCGCGATTTTGCCGGTTACTGCGCTGT
ACCAAATGCGGGACAACGTAAGCACTACATTTCGCTCATCGCCAGCCCAGTCGGGCGGCGAGTTCCATAG
CGTTAAGGTTTCATTTAGCGCCTCAAATAGATCCTGTTCAGGAACCGGATCAAAGAGTTCCTCCGCCGCT
GGACCTACCAAGGCAACGCTATGTTCTCTTGCTTTTGTCAGCAAGATAGCCAGATCAATGTCGATCGTGG
CTGGCTCGAAGATACCTGCAAGAATGTCATTGCGCTGCCATTCTCCAAATTGCAGTTCGCGCTTAGCTGG
ATAACGCCACGGAATGATGTCGTCGTGCACAACAATGGTGACTTCTACAGCGCGGAGAATCTCGCTCTCT
CCAGGGGAAGCCGAAGTTTCCAAAAGGTCGTTGATCAAAGCTCGCCGCGTTGTTTCATCAAGCCTTACGG
TCACCGTAACCAGCAAATCAATATCACTGTGTGGCTTCAGGCCGCCATCCACTGCGGAGCCGTACAAATG
TACGGCCAGCAACGTCGGTTCGAGATGGCGCTCGATGACGCCAACTACCTCTGATAGTTGAGTCGATACT
TCGGCGATCACCGCTTCCCCCATGATGTTTAACTTTGTTTTAGGGCGACTGCCCTGCTGCGTAACATCGT
TGCTGCTCCATAACATCAAACATCGACCCACGGCGTAACGCGCTTGCTGCTTGGATGCCCGAGGCATAGA
CTGTACCCCAAAAAAACAGTCATAACAAGCCATGAAAACCGCCACTGCGCCGTTACCACCGCTGCGTTCG
GTCAAGGTTCTGGACCAGTTGCGTGACGGCAGTTACGCTACTTGCATTACAGCTTACGAACCGAACGAGG
CTTATGTCCACTGGGTTCGTGCCCGAATTGATCACAGGCAGCAACGCTCTGTCATCGTTACAATCAACAT
GCTACCCTCCGCGAGATCATCCGTGTTTCAAACCCGGCAGCTTAGTTGCCGTTCTTCCGAATAGCATCGG
TAACATGAGCAAAGTCTGCCGCCTTACAACGGCTCTCCCGCTGACGCCGTCCCGGACTGATGGGCTGCCT
GTATCGAGTGGTGATTTTGTGCCGAGCTGCCGGTCGGGGAGCTGTTGGCTGGCTGGTGGCAGGATATATT
GTGGTGTAAACAAATTGACGCTTAGACAACTTAATAACACATTGCGGACGTTTTTAATGTACTGAATTAA
CGCCGAATTGCTCTAGCATTCGCCATTCAGGCTGCGCAACTGTTGGGAAGGGCGATCGGTGCGGGCCTCT
TCGCTATTACGCCAGCTGGCGAAAGGGGGATGTGCTGCAAGGCGATTAAGTTGGGTAACGCCAGGGTTTT
CCCAGTCACGACGTTGTAAAACGACGGCCAGTGCCAAGCTAATTCGCTTCAAGACGTGCTCAAATCACTA
TTTCCACACCCCTATATTTCTATTGCACTCCCTTTTAACTGTTTTTTATTACAAAAATGCCCTGGAAAAT
GCACTCCCTTTTTGTGTTTGTTTTTTTGTGAAACGATGTTGTCAGGTAATTTATTTGTCAGTCTACTATG
GTGGCCCATTATATTAATAGCAACTGTCGGTCCAATAGACGACGTCGATTTTCTGCATTTGTTTAACCAC
GTGGATTTTATGACATTTTATATTAGTTAATTTGTAAAACCTACCCAATTAAAGACCTCATATGTTCTAA
AGACTAATACTTAATGATAACAATTTTCTTTTAGTGAAGAAAGGGATAATTAGTAAATATGGAACAAGGG
CAGAAGATTTATTAAAGCCGCGGTAAGAGACAACAAGTAGGTACGTGGAGTGTCTTAGGTGACTTACCCA
CATAACATAAAGTGACATTAACAAACATAGCTAATGCTCCTATTTGAATAGTGCATATCAGCATACCTTA
TTACATATAGATAGGAGCAAACTCTAGCTAGATTGTTGAGCAGATCTCGGTGACGGGCAGGACCGGACGG
GGCGGTACCGGCAGGCTGAAGTCCAGCTGCCAGAAACCCACGTCATGCCAGTTCCCGTGCTTGAAGCCGG
CCGCCCGCAGCATGCCGCGGGGGGCATATCCGAGCGCCTCGTGCATGCGCACGCTCGGGTCGTTGGGCAG
CCCGATGACAGCGACCACGCTCTTGAAGCCCTGTGCCTCCAGGGACTTCAGCAGGTGGGTGTAGAGCGTG
GAGCCCAGTCCCGTCCGCTGGTGGCGGGGGGAGACGTACACGGTCGACTCGGCCGTCCAGTCGTAGGCGT
TGCGTGCCTTCCAGGGGCCCGCGTAGGCGATGCCGGCGACCTCGCCGTCCACCTCGGCGACGAGCCAGGG
ATAGCGCTCCCGCAGACGGACGAGGTCGTCCGTCCACTCCTGCGGTTCCTGCGGCTCGGTACGGAAGTTG
ACCGTGCTTGTCTCGATGTAGTGGTTGACGATGGTGCAGACCGCCGGCATGTCCGCCTCGGTGGCACGGC
GGATGTCGGCCGGGCGTCGTTCTGGGCTCATGGTAGATCCCCCGTTCGTAAATGGTGAAAATTTTCAGAA
AATTGCTTTTGCTTTAAAAGAAATGATTTAAATTGCTGCAATAGAAGTAGAATGCTTGATTGCTTGAGAT
TCGTTTGTTTTGTATATGTTGTGTTGAGAATTAATTCTCGAGCCTAGAGTCGAGATCTGGATTGAGAGTG
AATATGAGACTCTAATTGGATACCGAGGGGAATTTATGGAACGTCAGTGGAGCATTTTTGACAAGAAATA
TTTGCTAGCTGATAGTGACCTTAGGCGACTTTTGAACGCGCAATAATGGTTTCTGACGTATGTGCTTAGC
TCATTAAACTCCAGAAACCCGCGGCTGAGTGGCTCCTTCAACGTTGCGGTTCTGTCAGTTCCAAACGTAA
AACGGCTTGTCCCGCGTCATCGGCGGGGGTCATAACGTGACTCCCTTAATTCTCCGCTCATGATCTTGAT
CCCCTGCGCCATCAGATCCTTGGCGGCAAGAAAGCCATCCAGTTTACTTTGCAGGGCTTCCCAACCTTAC
CAGAGGGCGCCCCAGCTGGCAATTCCGGTTCGCTTGCTGTCCATAAAACCGCCCAGTCTAGCTATCGCCA
TGTAAGCCCACTGCAAGCTACCTGCTTTCTCTTTGCGCTTGCGTTTTCCCTTGTCCAGATAGCCCAGTAG
CTGACATTCATCCGGGGTCAGCACCGTTTCTGCGGACTGGCTTTCTACGTGTTCCGCTTCCTTTAGCAGC
CCTTGCGCCCTGAGTGCTTGCGGCAGCGTGAAGCTTGCATGCCTGCAGGTCGACTCTAGAGGATCCCCGG
GTACCGAGCTCGAATTCGTAATCATGTCATAGCTGTTTCCTGTGTGAAATTGTTATCCGCTCACAATTCC
ACACAACATACGAGCCGGAAGCATAAAGTGTAAAGCCTGGGGTGCCTAATGAGTGAGCTAACTCACATTA
ATTGCGTTGCGCTCACTGCCCGCTTTCCAGTCGGGAAACCTGTCGTGCCAGCTGCATTAATGAATCGGCC
AACGCGCGGGGAGAGGCGGTTTGCGTATTGGAGCTTGAGCTTGGATCAGATTGTCGTTTCCCGCCTTCAG
TTTAAACTATCAGTGTTTGACAGGATATATTGGCGGGTAAACCTAAGAGAAAAGAGCGTTTATTAGAATA
ATCGGATATTTAAAAGGGCGTGAAAAGGTTTATCCGTTCGTCCATTTGTATGTGCATGCCAACCACAGGG
TTCCCCTCGGGATCAA
