Features (pLannotate 1.2.2; 22 found; start..end, strand, type, name):
    372..773     +  CDS            Y4CG_SINFN (fragment): Protein inferred from homology: Swiss-Prot protein existence level 3. From Sinorhizobium fredii (strain NBRC 101917 / NGR234).
   1333..1962    +  CDS            pVS1 StaA: stability protein from the Pseudomonas plasmid pVS1 (Heeb et al., 2000)
   2391..3464    +  CDS            pVS1 RepA: replication protein from the Pseudomonas plasmid pVS1 (Heeb et al., 2000)
   3530..3724    +  rep_origin     pVS1 oriV: origin of replication for the Pseudomonas plasmid pVS1 (Heeb et al., 2000)
   3927..3966    +  CDS            rop (fragment): Rop protein, which maintains plasmids at low copy number; rop
   4068..4208    +  misc_feature   bom: basis of mobility region from pBR322
   4394..4982    -  rep_origin     ori: high-copy-number ColE1/pMB1/pBR322/pUC origin of replication
   5228..6015    -  CDS            SmR (fragment): aminoglycoside adenylyltransferase (Murphy, 1985); aadA; confers resistance to spectinomycin and streptomycin
   6026..6082    -  CDS            GmR (fragment): gentamycin acetyltransferase; aacC1; confers resistance to gentamycin
   6258..6281    -  promoter       Pc promoter (fragment): intI1 (promoter lies within the coding sequence); class 1 integron promoter
   6540..6564    +  misc_feature   LB T-DNA repeat: left border repeat from nopaline C58 T-DNA
   6642..6796    -  CDS            lacZα (fragment): LacZα fragment of β-galactosidase; lacZ fragment
   7365..7913    -  CDS            bar: PAT_STRHY - Experimental evidence at protein level: Swiss-Prot protein existence level 1. Inactivates phosphinothricin (PPT) by transfer of an acetyl group from acetyl CoA. Can also acetylate demethylphosphinothricin but not PTT or glutamate. This enzyme is an effector of phosphinothricin tripeptide (PTT or bialaphos) resistance. From Streptomyces hygroscopicus. Introduced by genetic manipulation and expressed in glufosinate-tolerant maize by Dekalb Genetics.
   7988..8024    -  ncRNA          PK1-TEV CVMV: Accession: RF01102 - 5'-leader pseudoknot of TEV/CVMV
   8105..8284    -  promoter       NOS promoter: nopaline synthase promoter
   8364..8687    -  CDS            tnpA (fragment): TN5P_ECOLX - Also known as tnp. Experimental evidence at protein level: Swiss-Prot protein existence level 1. Mediates transposition of transposon Tn5 by a 'cut and paste' mechanism. First, the monomeric transposase binds the 19 bp inverted DNA repeats flanking the transposon. Then, dimerization of the DNA- bound transposase creates a synaptic DNA complex. After nicking of the first DNA strand, excision of the transposon proceeds through a series of intermediates. The transposase then mediates the insertion of the transposon at a new site by strand transfer. The activity of the wild- type tran
   8683..8739    -  misc_feature   MCS: pUC18/19 multiple cloning site
   8772..8788    -  protein_bind   lac operator: The lac repressor binds to the lac operator to inhibit transcription in E. coli. This inhibition can be relieved by adding lactose or isopropyl-β-D-thiogalactopyranoside (IPTG). lac repressor encoded by lacI
   8796..8826    -  promoter       lac promoter: promoter for the E. coli lac operon
   8841..8862    -  protein_bind   CAP binding site: CAP binding activates transcription in the presence of cAMP. E. coli catabolite activator protein
   8875..8963    -  CDS            lacI (fragment): lac repressor; lacI; The lac repressor binds to the lac operator to inhibit transcription in E. coli. This inhibition can be relieved by adding lactose or isopropyl-β-D-thiogalactopyranoside (IPTG).
   9020..2       +  misc_feature   RB T-DNA repeat (across the origin): right border repeat from nopaline C58 T-DNA
>Addgene plasmid #134771 | pTF101.2 | addgene full sequence | sequence record 263752 | Addgene NGS Result
ACCTAAGAGAAAAGAGCGTTTATTAGAATAATCGGATATTTAAAAGGGCGTGAAAAGGTTTATCCGTTCG
TCCATTTGTATGTGCATGCCAACCACAGGGTTCCCCTCGGGATCAAAGTACTTTAAAGTACTTTAAAGTA
CTTTAAAGTACTTTGATCCAACCCCTCCGCTGCTATAGTGCAGTCGGCTTCTGACGTTCAGTGCAGCCGT
CTTCTGAAAACGACATGTCGCACAAGTCCTAAGTTACGCGACAGGCTGCCGCCCTGCCCTTTTCCTGGCG
TTTTCTTGTCGCGTGTTTTAGTCGCATAAAGTAGAATACTTGCGACTAGAACCGGAGACATTACGCCATG
AACAAGAGCGCCGCCGCTGGCCTGCTGGGCTATGCCCGCGTCAGCACCGACGACCAGGACTTGACCAACC
AACGGGCCGAACTGCACGCGGCCGGCTGCACCAAGCTGTTTTCCGAGAAGATCACCGGCACCAGGCGCGA
CCGCCCGGAGCTGGCCAGGATGCTTGACCACCTACGCCCTGGCGACGTTGTGACAGTGACCAGGCTAGAC
CGCCTGGCCCGCAGCACCCGCGACCTACTGGACATTGCCGAGCGCATCCAGGAGGCCGGCGCGGGCCTGC
GTAGCCTGGCAGAGCCGTGGGCCGACACCACCACGCCGGCCGGCCGCATGGTGTTGACCGTGTTCGCCGG
CATTGCCGAGTTCGAGCGTTCCCTAATCATCGACCGCACCCGGAGCGGGCGCGAGGCCGCCAAGGCCCGA
GGCGTGAAGTTTGGCCCCCGCCCTACCCTCACCCCGGCACAGATCGCGCACGCCCGCGAGCTGATCGACC
AGGAAGGCCGCACCGTGAAAGAGGCGGCTGCACTGCTTGGCGTGCATCGCTCGACCCTGTACCGCGCACT
TGAGCGCAGCGAGGAAGTGACGCCCACCGAGGCCAGGCGGCGCGGTGCCTTCCGTGAGGACGCATTGACC
GAGGCCGACGCCCTGGCGGCCGCCGAGAATGAACGCCAAGAGGAACAAGCATGAAACCGCACCAGGACGG
CCAGGACGAACCGTTTTTCATTACCGAAGAGATCGAGGCGGAGATGATCGCGGCCGGGTACGTGTTCGAG
CCGCCCGCGCACGTCTCAACCGTGCGGCTGCATGAAATCCTGGCCGGTTTGTCTGATGCCAAGCTGGCGG
CCTGGCCGGCCAGCTTGGCCGCTGAAGAAACCGAGCGCCGCCGTCTAAAAAGGTGATGTGTATTTGAGTA
AAACAGCTTGCGTCATGCGGTCGCTGCGTATATGATGCGATGAGTAAATAAACAAATACGCAAGGGGAAC
GCATGAAGGTTATCGCTGTACTTAACCAGAAAGGCGGGTCAGGCAAGACGACCATCGCAACCCATCTAGC
CCGCGCCCTGCAACTCGCCGGGGCCGATGTTCTGTTAGTCGATTCCGATCCCCAGGGCAGTGCCCGCGAT
TGGGCGGCCGTGCGGGAAGATCAACCGCTAACCGTTGTCGGCATCGACCGCCCGACGATTGACCGCGACG
TGAAGGCCATCGGCCGGCGCGACTTCGTAGTGATCGACGGAGCGCCCCAGGCGGCGGACTTGGCTGTGTC
CGCGATCAAGGCAGCCGACTTCGTGCTGATTCCGGTGCAGCCAAGCCCTTACGACATATGGGCCACCGCC
GACCTGGTGGAGCTGGTTAAGCAGCGCATTGAGGTCACGGATGGAAGGCTACAAGCGGCCTTTGTCGTGT
CGCGGGCGATCAAAGGCACGCGCATCGGCGGTGAGGTTGCCGAGGCGCTGGCCGGGTACGAGCTGCCCAT
TCTTGAGTCCCGTATCACGCAGCGCGTGAGCTACCCAGGCACTGCCGCCGCCGGCACAACCGTTCTTGAA
TCAGAACCCGAGGGCGACGCTGCCCGCGAGGTCCAGGCGCTGGCCGCTGAAATTAAATCAAAACTCATTT
GAGTTAATGAGGTAAAGAGAAAATGAGCAAAAGCACAAACACGCTAAGTGCCGGCCGTCCGAGCGCACGC
AGCAGCAAGGCTGCAACGTTGGCCAGCCTGGCAGACACGCCAGCCATGAAGCGGGTCAACTTTCAGTTGC
CGGCGGAGGATCACACCAAGCTGAAGATGTACGCGGTACGCCAAGGCAAGACCATTACCGAGCTGCTATC
TGAATACATCGCGCAGCTACCAGAGTAAATGAGCAAATGAATAAATGAGTAGATGAATTTTAGCGGCTAA
AGGAGGCGGCATGGAAAATCAAGAACAACCAGGCACCGACGCCGTGGAATGCCCCATGTGTGGAGGAACG
GGCGGTTGGCCAGGCGTAAGCGGCTGGGTTGTCTGCCGGCCCTGCAATGGCACTGGAACCCCCAAGCCCG
AGGAATCGGCGTGAGCGGTCGCAAACCATCCGGCCCGGTACAAATCGGCGCGGCGCTGGGTGATGACCTG
GTGGAGAAGTTGAAGGCCGCGCAGGCCGCCCAGCGGCAACGCATCGAGGCAGAAGCACGCCCCGGTGAAT
CGTGGCAAGCGGCCGCTGATCGAATCCGCAAAGAATCCCGGCAACCGCCGGCAGCCGGTGCGCCGTCGAT
TAGGAAGCCGCCCAAGGGCGACGAGCAACCAGATTTTTTCGTTCCGATGCTCTATGACGTGGGCACCCGC
GATAGTCGCAGCATCATGGACGTGGCCGTTTTCCGTCTGTCGAAGCGTGACCGACGAGCTGGCGAGGTGA
TCCGCTACGAGCTTCCAGACGGGCACGTAGAGGTTTCCGCAGGGCCGGCCGGCATGGCCAGTGTGTGGGA
TTACGACCTGGTACTGATGGCGGTTTCCCATCTAACCGAATCCATGAACCGATACCGGGAAGGGAAGGGA
GACAAGCCCGGCCGCGTGTTCCGTCCACACGTTGCGGACGTACTCAAGTTCTGCCGGCGAGCCGATGGCG
GAAAGCAGAAAGACGACCTGGTAGAAACCTGCATTCGGTTAAACACCACGCACGTTGCCATGCAGCGTAC
GAAGAAGGCCAAGAACGGCCGCCTGGTGACGGTATCCGAGGGTGAAGCCTTGATTAGCCGCTACAAGATC
GTAAAGAGCGAAACCGGGCGGCCGGAGTACATCGAGATCGAGCTAGCTGATTGGATGTACCGCGAGATCA
CAGAAGGCAAGAACCCGGACGTGCTGACGGTTCACCCCGATTACTTTTTGATCGATCCCGGCATCGGCCG
TTTTCTCTACCGCCTGGCACGCCGCGCCGCAGGCAAGGCAGAAGCCAGATGGTTGTTCAAGACGATCTAC
GAACGCAGTGGCAGCGCCGGAGAGTTCAAGAAGTTCTGTTTCACCGTGCGCAAGCTGATCGGGTCAAATG
ACCTGCCGGAGTACGATTTGAAGGAGGAGGCGGGGCAGGCTGGCCCGATCCTAGTCATGCGCTACCGCAA
CCTGATCGAGGGCGAAGCATCCGCCGGTTCCTAATGTACGGAGCAGATGCTAGGGCAAATTGCCCTAGCA
GGGGAAAAAGGTCGAAAAGGTCTCTTTCCTGTGGATAGCACGTACATTGGGAACCCAAAGCCGTACATTG
GGAACCGGAACCCGTACATTGGGAACCCAAAGCCGTACATTGGGAACCGGTCACACATGTAAGTGACTGA
TATAAAAGAGAAAAAAGGCGATTTTTCCGCCTAAAACTCTTTAAAACTTATTAAAACTCTTAAAACCCGC
CTGGCCTGTGCATAACTGTCTGGCCAGCGCACAGCCGAAGAGCTGCAAAAAGCGCCTACCCTTCGGTCGC
TGCGCTCCCTACGCCCCGCCGCTTCGCGTCGGCCTATCGCGGCCGCTGGCCGCTCAAAAATGGCTGGCCT
ACGGCCAGGCAATCTACCAGGGCGCGGACAAGCCGCGCCGTCGCCACTCGACCGCCGGCGCCCACATCAA
GGCACCCTGCCTCGCGCGTTTCGGTGATGACGGTGAAAACCTCTGACACATGCAGCTCCCGGAGACGGTC
ACAGCTTGTCTGTAAGCGGATGCCGGGAGCAGACAAGCCCGTCAGGGCGCGTCAGCGGGTGTTGGCGGGT
GTCGGGGCGCAGCCATGACCCAGTCACGTAGCGATAGCGGAGTGTATACTGGCTTAACTATGCGGCATCA
GAGCAGATTGTACTGAGAGTGCACCATATGCGGTGTGAAATACCGCACAGATGCGTAAGGAGAAAATACC
GCATCAGGCGCTCTTCCGCTTCCTCGCTCACTGACTCGCTGCGCTCGGTCGTTCGGCTGCGGCGAGCGGT
ATCAGCTCACTCAAAGGCGGTAATACGGTTATCCACAGAATCAGGGGATAACGCAGGAAAGAACATGTGA
GCAAAAGGCCAGCAAAAGGCCAGGAACCGTAAAAAGGCCGCGTTGCTGGCGTTTTTCCATAGGCTCCGCC
CCCCTGACGAGCATCACAAAAATCGACGCTCAAGTCAGAGGTGGCGAAACCCGACAGGACTATAAAGATA
CCAGGCGTTTCCCCCTGGAAGCTCCCTCGTGCGCTCTCCTGTTCCGACCCTGCCGCTTACCGGATACCTG
TCCGCCTTTCTCCCTTCGGGAAGCGTGGCGCTTTCTCATAGCTCACGCTGTAGGTATCTCAGTTCGGTGT
AGGTCGTTCGCTCCAAGCTGGGCTGTGTGCACGAACCCCCCGTTCAGCCCGACCGCTGCGCCTTATCCGG
TAACTATCGTCTTGAGTCCAACCCGGTAAGACACGACTTATCGCCACTGGCAGCAGCCACTGGTAACAGG
ATTAGCAGAGCGAGGTATGTAGGCGGTGCTACAGAGTTCTTGAAGTGGTGGCCTAACTACGGCTACACTA
GAAGGACAGTATTTGGTATCTGCGCTCTGCTGAAGCCAGTTACCTTCGGAAAAAGAGTTGGTAGCTCTTG
ATCCGGCAAACAAACCACCGCTGGTAGCGGTGGTTTTTTTGTTTGCAAGCAGCAGATTACGCGCAGAAAA
AAAGGATCTCAAGAAGATCCTTTGATCTTTTCTACGGGGTCTGACGCTCAGTGGAACGAAAACTCACGTT
AAGGGATTTTGGTCATGCATGATATATCTCCCAATTTGTGTAGGGCTTATTATGCACGCTTAAAAATAAT
AAAAGCAGACTTGACCTGATAGTTTGGCTGTGAGCAATTATGTGCTTAGTGCATCTAACGCTTGAGTTAA
GCCGCGCCGCGAAGCGGCGTCGGCTTGAACGAATTTCTAGCTAGACATTATTTGCCGACTACCTTGGTGA
TCTCGCCTTTCACGTAGTGGACAAATTCTTCCAACTGATCTGCGCGCGAGGCCAAGCGATCTTCTTCTTG
TCCAAGATAAGCCTGTCTAGCTTCAAGTATGACGGGCTGATACTGGGCCGGCAGGCGCTCCATTGCCCAG
TCGGCAGCGACATCCTTCGGCGCGATTTTGCCGGTTACTGCGCTGTACCAAATGCGGGACAACGTAAGCA
CTACATTTCGCTCATCGCCAGCCCAGTCGGGCGGCGAGTTCCATAGCGTTAAGGTTTCATTTAGCGCCTC
AAATAGATCCTGTTCAGGAACCGGATCAAAGAGTTCCTCCGCCGCTGGACCTACCAAGGCAACGCTATGT
TCTCTTGCTTTTGTCAGCAAGATAGCCAGATCAATGTCGATCGTGGCTGGCTCGAAGATACCTGCAAGAA
TGTCATTGCGCTGCCATTCTCCAAATTGCAGTTCGCGCTTAGCTGGATAACGCCACGGAATGATGTCGTC
GTGCACAACAATGGTGACTTCTACAGCGCGGAGAATCTCGCTCTCTCCAGGGGAAGCCGAAGTTTCCAAA
AGGTCGTTGATCAAAGCTCGCCGCGTTGTTTCATCAAGCCTTACGGTCACCGTAACCAGCAAATCAATAT
CACTGTGTGGCTTCAGGCCGCCATCCACTGCGGAGCCGTACAAATGTACGGCCAGCAACGTCGGTTCGAG
ATGGCGCTCGATGACGCCAACTACCTCTGATAGTTGAGTCGATACTTCGGCGATCACCGCTTCCCCCATG
ATGTTTAACTTTGTTTTAGGGCGACTGCCCTGCTGCGTAACATCGTTGCTGCTCCATAACATCAAACATC
GACCCACGGCGTAACGCGCTTGCTGCTTGGATGCCCGAGGCATAGACTGTACCCCAAAAAAACAGTCATA
ACAAGCCATGAAAACCGCCACTGCGCCGTTACCACCGCTGCGTTCGGTCAAGGTTCTGGACCAGTTGCGT
GAGCGCATACGCTACTTGCATTACAGCTTACGAACCGAACAGGCTTATGTCCACTGGGTTCGTGCCCGAA
TTGATCACAGGCAGCAACGCTCTGTCATCGTTACAATCAACATGCTACCCTCCGCGAGATCATCCGTGTT
TCAAACCCGGCAGCTTAGTTGCCGTTCTTCCGAATAGCATCGGTAACATGAGCAAAGTCTGCCGCCTTAC
AACGGCTCTCCCGCTGACGCCGTCCCGGACTGATGGGCTGCCTGTATCGAGTGGTGATTTTGTGCCGAGC
TGCCGGTCGGGGAGCTGTTGGCTGGCTGGTGGCAGGATATATTGTGGTGTAAACAAATTGACGCTTAGAC
AACTTAATAACACATTGCGGACGTTTTTAATGTACTGAATTAACGCCGAATTGCTCTAGCATTCGCCATT
CAGGCTGCGCAACTGTTGGGAAGGGCGATCGGTGCGGGCCTCTTCGCTATTACGCCAGCTGGCGAAAGGG
GGATGTGCTGCAAGGCGATTAAGTTGGGTAACGCCAGGGTTTTCCCAGTCACGACGTTGTAAAACGACGG
CCAGTGCCAAGCTAATTCGCTTCAAGACGTGCTCAAATCACTATTTCCACACCCCTATATTTCTATTGCA
CTCCCTTTTAACTGTTTTTTATTACAAAAATGCCCTGGAAAATGCACTCCCTTTTTGTGTTTGTTTTTTT
GTGAAACGATGTTGTCAGGTAATTTATTTGTCAGTCTACTATGGTGGCCCATTATATTAATAGCAACTGT
CGGTCCAATAGACGACGTCGATTTTCTGCATTTGTTTAACCACGTGGATTTTATGACATTTTATATTAGT
TAATTTGTAAAACCTACCCAATTAAAGACCTCATATGTTCTAAAGACTAATACTTAATGATAACAATTTT
CTTTTAGTGAAGAAAGGGATAATTAGTAAATATGGAACAAGGGCAGAAGATTTATTAAAGCCGCGTAAGA
GACAACAAGTAGGTACGTGGAGTGTCTTAGGTGACTTACCCACATAACATAAAGTGACATTAACAAACAT
AGCTAATGCTCCTATTTGAATAGTGCATATCAGCATACCTTATTACATATAGATAGGAGCAAACTCTAGC
TAGATTGTTGAGCAGATCTCGGTGACGGGCAGGACCGGACGGGGCGGTACCGGCAGGCTGAAGTCCAGCT
GCCAGAAACCCACGTCATGCCAGTTCCCGTGCTTGAAGCCGGCCGCCCGCAGCATGCCGCGGGGGGCATA
TCCGAGCGCCTCGTGCATGCGCACGCTCGGGTCGTTGGGCAGCCCGATGACAGCGACCACGCTCTTGAAG
CCCTGTGCCTCCAGGGACTTCAGCAGGTGGGTGTAGAGCGTGGAGCCCAGTCCCGTCCGCTGGTGGCGGG
GGGAGACGTACACGGTCGACTCGGCCGTCCAGTCGTAGGCGTTGCGTGCCTTCCAGGGGCCCGCGTAGGC
GATGCCGGCGACCTCGCCGTCCACCTCGGCGACGAGCCAGGGATAGCGCTCCCGCAGACGGACGAGGTCG
TCCGTCCACTCCTGCGGTTCCTGCGGCTCGGTACGGAAGTTGACCGTGCTTGTCTCGATGTAGTGGTTGA
CGATGGTGCAGACCGCCGGCATGTCCGCCTCGGTGGCACGGCGGATGTCGGCCGGGCGTCGTTCTGGGCT
CATGGTAGATCCCCCGTTCGTAAATGGTGAAAATTTTCAGAAAATTGCTTTTGCTTTAAAAGAAATGATT
TAAATTGCTGCAATAGAAGTAGAATGCTTGATTGCTTGAGATTCGTTTGTTTTGTATATGTTGTGTTGAG
AATTAATTCTCGAGCCTAGAGTCGAGATCTGGATTGAGAGTGAATATGAGACTCTAATTGGATACCGAGG
GGAATTTATGGAACGTCAGTGGAGCATTTTTGACAAGAAATATTTGCTAGCTGATAGTGACCTTAGGCGA
CTTTTGAACGCGCAATAATGGTTTCTGACGTATGTGCTTAGCTCATTAAACTCCAGAAACCCGCGGCTGA
GTGGCTCCTTCAACGTTGCGGTTCTGTCAGTTCCAAACGTAAAACGGCTTGTCCCGCGTCATCGGCGGGG
GTCATAACGTGACTCCCTTAATTCTCCGCTCATGATCTTGATCCCCTGCGCCATCAGATCCTTGGCGGCA
AGAAAGCCATCCAGTTTACTTTGCAGGGCTTCCCAACCTTACCAGAGGGCGCCCCAGCTGGCAATTCCGG
TTCGCTTGCTGTCCATAAAACCGCCCAGTCTAGCTATCGCCATGTAAGCCCACTGCAAGCTACCTGCTTT
CTCTTTGCGCTTGCGTTTTCCCTTGTCCAGATAGCCCAGTAGCTGACATTCATCCGGGGTCAGCACCGTT
TCTGCGGACTGGCTTTCTACGTGTTCCGCTTCCTTTAGCAGCCCTTGCGCCCTGAGTGCTTGCGGCAGCG
TGAAGCTTGCATGCCTGCAGGTCGACTCTAGAGGATCCCCGGGTACCGAGCTCGAATTCGTAATCATGTC
ATAGCTGTTTCCTGTGTGAAATTGTTATCCGCTCACAATTCCACACAACATACGAGCCGGAAGCATAAAG
TGTAAAGCCTGGGGTGCCTAATGAGTGAGCTAACTCACATTAATTGCGTTGCGCTCACTGCCCGCTTTCC
AGTCGGGAAACCTGTCGTGCCAGCTGCATTAATGAATCGGCCAACGCGCGGGGAGAGGCGGTTTGCGTAT
TGGAGCTTGAGCTTGGATCAGATTGTCGTTTCCCGCCTTCAGTTTAAACTATCAGTGTTTGACAGGATAT
ATTGGCGGGTAA
